Addgene plasmid #118853: pQLinkHD_EBFP2
Purpose: fluorescent protein expression with an N-terminal His-tag
Depositing lab: Marc Birtwistle. Depositing organization: Clemson University. Publication: Fluorescence Multiplexing with Spectral Imaging and Combinatorics. Holzapfel HY, Stern AD, Bouhaddou M, Anglin CM, Putur D, Comer S, Birtwistle MR. ACS Comb Sci. 2018 Nov 12;20(11):653-659. doi: 10.1021/acscombsci.8b00101. Epub 2018 Oct 30. PubMed 30339749.
Backbone
  Vector backbone: pQLinkHD
  Vector type: Bacterial Expression
Growth in bacteria
  Bacterial resistance: Ampicillin, 100 μg/mL
  Growth temperature: 37°C
  Growth strain: DH5alpha
  Growth instructions: Use BL21 for protein expression.
  Copy number: High Copy
Gene/Insert
  Gene/Insert name: EBFP2
  Mutation: EBFP1.2-I128V/V150I/ D155V/V224R
  Tag / fusion protein: His-tag (N terminal on insert)
  Cloning method: Gateway Cloning
  Sequencing primers: 5′ pQE_F CCCGAAAAGTGCCACCTG; 3′ pQE_R GTTCTGAGGTCATTACTGG
Terms and licenses: Academic/Nonprofit Terms; Industry Terms: Not Available to Industry
How to cite: pQLinkHD_EBFP2 was a gift from Marc Birtwistle (Addgene plasmid # 118853 ; http://n2t.net/addgene:118853 ; RRID:Addgene_118853)
