[The description below was written by a language model from this plasmid's Addgene catalogue record and pLannotate feature annotations shown in this document.]
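Description:
pQLinkHD_EBFP2 is a 5.6 kb bacterial expression plasmid built on the pQLinkHD backbone, a Gateway-compatible vector with pQE-style expression architecture, and it is used to produce the blue fluorescent protein EBFP2 in E. coli with an N-terminal histidine tag. It replicates from a high-copy ColE1/pMB1-type origin; a pBR322 bom region and only a short fragment of rop are also present, consistent with the high copy number recorded. Selection is by ampicillin through the β-lactamase gene under its own promoter. The feature table additionally annotates a chloramphenicol acetyltransferase coding sequence preceded by only a fragment of its promoter and followed by the rrnB T1 terminator. Chloramphenicol is not listed as a selection marker in the catalogue entry.

Expression is driven by the bacteriophage T5 promoter, which is recognised by the host E. coli RNA polymerase and is controlled by lac operator sequences, one embedded in the promoter and one just downstream. The plasmid carries its own lacI gene under the up-mutated lacIq promoter, so repression is supplied in cis and transcription is induced with IPTG. The transcript encodes a 7xHis tag, then an attB1 site left by Gateway recombination, the EBFP2 open reading frame, and attB2, ending at the lambda t0 terminator. EBFP2 is an Aequorea victoria-derived, rapidly maturing monomeric blue protein, recorded here as EBFP1.2 carrying I128V, V150I, D155V and V224R. The His tag allows metal-affinity purification. The associated publication concerns fluorescence multiplexing with spectral imaging, although the record does not spell out how this plasmid was used in that work. The record indicates a cloning strain for propagation and BL21 for protein expression.
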