Features (pLannotate 1.2.2; 19 found; start..end, strand, type, name):
     36..80      +  promoter       T5 promoter: bacteriophage T5 promoter for E. coli RNA polymerase, with embedded lac operator
     88..104     +  protein_bind   lac operator: The lac repressor binds to the lac operator to inhibit transcription in E. coli. This inhibition can be relieved by adding lactose or isopropyl-β-D-thiogalactopyranoside (IPTG). lac repressor encoded by lacI
    147..167     +  CDS            7xHis: 6xHis affinity tag
    180..204     +  protein_bind   attB1: mutant version of attB; recombination site for the Gateway® BP reaction BP Clonase™
    207..923     +  CDS            EBFP2: EBFP2 is a basic (constitutively fluorescent) blue fluorescent protein published in 2007, derived from Aequorea victoria. It is reported to be a rapidly-maturing monomer with moderate acid sensitivity.
    928..952     -  protein_bind   attB2: mutant version of attB; recombination site for the Gateway® BP reaction BP Clonase™
    974..1068    +  terminator     lambda t0 terminator: transcription terminator from phage lambda
   1133..1161    +  promoter       cat promoter (fragment): promoter of the E. coli cat gene encoding chloramphenicol acetyltransferase
   1162..1818    +  CDS            cat: CAT_ECOLX - Experimental evidence at protein level: Swiss-Prot protein existence level 1. This enzyme is an effector of chloramphenicol resistance in bacteria. From Escherichia coli. This protein is used as a marker in many commonly used cloning vectors, such as pACYC184.
   1886..1972    +  terminator     rrnB T1 terminator: Escherichia coli rrnB; transcription terminator T1 from the E. coli rrnB gene
   1995..2012    -  promoter       tet promoter (fragment): E. coli promoter for tetracycline efflux protein gene
   2031..2052    -  protein_bind   CAP binding site: CAP binding activates transcription in the presence of cAMP. E. coli catabolite activator protein
   2065..3147    -  CDS            lacI: lac repressor; lacI; The lac repressor binds to the lac operator to inhibit transcription in E. coli. This inhibition can be relieved by adding lactose or isopropyl-β-D-thiogalactopyranoside (IPTG).
   3148..3225    -  promoter       lacIq promoter: lacI (mutant); In the lacIq allele, a single base change in the promoter boosts expression of the lacI gene about 10-fold.
   3274..3315    +  CDS            rop (fragment): Rop protein, which maintains plasmids at low copy number; rop
   3417..3557    +  misc_feature   bom: basis of mobility region from pBR322
   3743..4331    -  rep_origin     ori: high-copy-number ColE1/pMB1/pBR322/pUC origin of replication
   4502..5362    -  CDS            AmpR: β-lactamase; bla; confers resistance to ampicillin, carbenicillin, and related antibiotics
   5363..5467    -  promoter       AmpR promoter: bla
>Addgene plasmid #118853 | pQLinkHD_EBFP2 | addgene full sequence | sequence record 231174 | Addgene NGS Result
CTCGAGCTTAATTAACAACACCATTTGTCGAGAAATCATAAAAAATTTATTTGCTTTGTGAGCGGATAAC
AATTATAATAGATTCAATTGTGAGCGGATAACAATTTCACACAGAATTCATTAAAGAGGAGAAATTAACT
ATGAAACATCACCATCACCATCACCATGGTGCTGCAGGTACAAGTTTGTACAAAAAAGCAGGCTTCATGG
TGAGCAAGGGCGAGGAGCTGTTCACCGGGGTGGTGCCCATCCTGGTCGAGCTGGACGGCGACGTAAACGG
CCACAAGTTCAGCGTGAGGGGCGAGGGCGAGGGCGATGCCACCAACGGCAAGCTGACCCTGAAGTTCATC
TGCACCACCGGCAAGCTGCCCGTGCCCTGGCCCACCCTCGTGACCACCCTGAGCCACGGCGTGCAGTGCT
TCGCCCGCTACCCCGACCACATGAAGCAGCACGACTTCTTCAAGTCCGCCATGCCCGAAGGCTACGTCCA
GGAGCGCACCATCTTCTTCAAGGACGACGGCACCTACAAGACCCGCGCCGAGGTGAAGTTCGAGGGCGAC
ACCCTAGTGAACCGCATCGAGCTGAAGGGCGTCGACTTCAAGGAGGACGGCAACATCCTGGGGCACAAGC
TGGAGTACAACTTCAACAGCCACAACATCTATATCATGGCCGTCAAGCAGAAGAACGGCATCAAGGTGAA
CTTCAAGATCCGCCACAACGTGGAGGACGGCAGCGTGCAGCTCGCCGACCACTACCAGCAGAACACCCCC
ATCGGCGACGGCCCCGTGCTGCTGCCCGACAGCCACTACCTGAGCACCCAGTCCGTGCTGAGCAAAGACC
CCAACGAGAAGCGCGATCACATGGTCCTGCTGGAGTTCCGCACCGCCGCCGGGATCACTCTCGGCATGGA
CGAGCTGTACAAGTAAGACCCAGCTTTCTTGTACAAAGTGGTAAGCTTAATTAGCTGAGCTTGGACTCCT
GTTGATAGATCCAGTAATGACCTCAGAACTCCATCTGGATTTGTTCAGAACGCTCGGTTGCCGCCGGGCG
TTTTTTATTGGTGAGAATCCAAGTAACAACACCATTTAAATGGAGTGGTTACAAATGGAGTGGTTAATTA
AGGCTAGCTTGGCGAGATTTTCAGGAGCTAAGGAAGCTAAAATGGAGAAAAAAATCACTGGATATACCAC
CGTTGATATATCCCAATGGCATCGTAAAGAACATTTTGAGGCATTTCAGTCAGTTGCTCAATGTACCTAT
AACCAGACCGTTCAGCTGGATATTACGGCCTTTTTAAAGACCGTAAAGAAAAATAAGCACAAGTTTTATC
CGGCCTTTATTCACATTCTTGCCCGCCTGATGAATGCTCATCCGGAATTTCGTATGGCAATGAAAGACGG
TGAGCTGGTGATATGGGATAGTGTTCACCCTTGTTACACCGTTTTCCATGAGCAAACTGAAACGTTTTCA
TCGCTCTGGAGTGAATACCACGACGATTTCCGGCAGTTTCTACACATATATTCGCAAGATGTGGCGTGTT
ACGGTGAAAACCTGGCCTATTTCCCTAAAGGGTTTATTGAGAATATGTTTTTCGTCTCAGCCAATCCCTG
GGTGAGTTTCACCAGTTTTGATTTAAACGTGGCCAATATGGACAACTTCTTCGCCCCCGTTTTCACCATG
GGCAAATATTATACGCAAGGCGACAAGGTGCTGATGCCGCTGGCGATTCAGGTTCATCATGCCGTTTGTG
ATGGCTTCCATGTCGGCAGAATGCTTAATGAATTACAACAGTACTGCGATGAGTGGCAGGGCGGGGCGTA
ATTTTTTTAAGGCAGTTATTGGTGCCCTTAAACGCCTGGGGTAATGACTCTCTAGCTTGAGGCATCAAAT
AAAACGAAAGGCTCAGTCGAAAGACTGGGCCTTTCGTTTTATCTGTTGTTTGTCGGTGAACGCTCTCCTG
AGTAGGACAAATCCGCCCTCTAGATTACGTGCAGTCGATGATAAGCTGTCAAACATGAGAATTGTGCCTA
ATGAGTGAGCTAACTTACATTAATTGCGTTGCGCTCACTGCCCGCTTTCCAGTCGGGAAACCTGTCGTGC
CAGCTGCATTAATGAATCGGCCAACGCGCGGGGAGAGGCGGTTTGCGTATTGGGCGCCAGGGTGGTTTTT
CTTTTCACCAGTGAGACGGGCAACAGCTGATTGCCCTTCACCGCCTGGCCCTGAGAGAGTTGCAGCAAGC
GGTCCACGCTGGTTTGCCCCAGCAGGCGAAAATCCTGTTTGATGGTGGTTAACGGCGGGATATAACATGA
GCTGTCTTCGGTATCGTCGTATCCCACTACCGAGATATCCGCACCAACGCGCAGCCCGGACTCGGTAATG
GCGCGCATTGCGCCCAGCGCCATCTGATCGTTGGCAACCAGCATCGCAGTGGGAACGATGCCCTCATTCA
GCATTTGCATGGTTTGTTGAAAACCGGACATGGCACTCCAGTCGCCTTCCCGTTCCGCTATCGGCTGAAT
TTGATTGCGAGTGAGATATTTATGCCAGCCAGCCAGACGCAGACGCGCCGAGACAGAACTTAATGGGCCC
GCTAACAGCGCGATTTGCTGGTGACCCAATGCGACCAGATGCTCCACGCCCAGTCGCGTACCGTCTTCAT
GGGAGAAAATAATACTGTTGATGGGTGTCTGGTCAGAGACATCAAGAAATAACGCCGGAACATTAGTGCA
GGCAGCTTCCACAGCAATGGCATCCTGGTCATCCAGCGGATAGTTAATGATCAGCCCACTGACGCGTTGC
GCGAGAAGATTGTGCACCGCCGCTTTACAGGCTTCGACGCCGCTTCGTTCTACCATCGACACCACCACGC
TGGCACCCAGTTGATCGGCGCGAGATTTAATCGCCGCGACAATTTGCGACGGCGCGTGCAGGGCCAGACT
GGAGGTGGCAACGCCAATCAGCAACGACTGTTTGCCCGCCAGTTGTTGTGCCACGCGGTTGGGAATGTAA
TTCAGCTCCGCCATCGCCGCTTCCACTTTTTCCCGCGTTTTCGCAGAAACGTGGCTGGCCTGGTTCACCA
CGCGGGAAACGGTCTGATAAGAGACACCGGCATACTCTGCGACATCGTATAACGTTACTGGTTTCACATT
CACCACCCTGAATTGACTCTCTTCCGGGCGCTATCATGCCATACCGCGAAAGGTTTTGCACCATTCGATG
GTGTCGGAATTTCGGGCAGCGTTGGGTCCTGGCCACGGGTGCGCATGATCTAGAGCTGCCTCGCGCGTTT
CGGTGATGACGGTGAAAACCTCTGACACATGCAGCTCCCGGAGACGGTCACAGCTTGTCTGTAAGCGGAT
GCCGGGAGCAGACAAGCCCGTCAGGGCGCGTCAGCGGGTGTTGGCGGGTGTCGGGGCGCAGCCATGACCC
AGTCACGTAGCGATAGCGGAGTGTATACTGGCTTAACTATGCGGCATCAGAGCAGATTGTACTGAGAGTG
CACCACATGCGGTGTGAAATACCGCACAGATGCGTAAGGAGAAAATACCGCATCAGGCGCTCTTCCGCTT
CCTCGCTCACTGACTCGCTGCGCTCGGTCGTTCGGCTGCGGCGAGCGGTATCAGCTCACTCAAAGGCGGT
AATACGGTTATCCACAGAATCAGGGGATAACGCAGGAAAGAACATGTGAGCAAAAGGCCAGCAAAAGGCC
AGGAACCGTAAAAAGGCCGCGTTGCTGGCGTTTTTCCATAGGCTCCGCCCCCCTGACGAGCATCACAAAA
ATCGACGCTCAAGTCAGAGGTGGCGAAACCCGACAGGACTATAAAGATACCAGGCGTTTCCCCCTGGAAG
CTCCCTCGTGCGCTCTCCTGTTCCGACCCTGCCGCTTACCGGATACCTGTCCGCCTTTCTCCCTTCGGGA
AGCGTGGCGCTTTCTCATAGCTCACGCTGTAGGTATCTCAGTTCGGTGTAGGTCGTTCGCTCCAAGCTGG
GCTGTGTGCACGAACCCCCCGTTCAGCCCGACCGCTGCGCCTTATCCGGTAACTATCGTCTTGAGTCCAA
CCCGGTAAGACACGACTTATCGCCACTGGCAGCAGCCACTGGTAACAGGATTAGCAGAGCGAGGTATGTA
GGCGGTGCTACAGAGTTCTTGAAGTGGTGGCCTAACTACGGCTACACTAGAAGGACAGTATTTGGTATCT
GCGCTCTGCTGAAGCCAGTTACCTTCGGAAAAAGAGTTGGTAGCTCTTGATCCGGCAAACAAACCACCGC
TGGTAGCGGTGGTTTTTTTGTTTGCAAGCAGCAGATTACGCGCAGAAAAAAAGGATCTCAAGAAGATCCT
TTGATCTTTTCTACGGGGTCTGACGCTCAGTGGAACGAAAACTCACGTTAAGGGATTTTGGTCATGAGAT
TATCAAAAAGGATCTTCACCTAGATCCTTTTAAATTAAAAATGAAGTTTTAAATCAATCTAAAGTATATA
TGAGTAAACTTGGTCTGACAGTTACCAATGCTTAATCAGTGAGGCACCTATCTCAGCGATCTGTCTATTT
CGTTCATCCATAGTTGCCTGACTCCCCGTCGTGTAGATAACTACGATACGGGAGGGCTTACCATCTGGCC
CCAGTGCTGCAATGATACCGCGAGACCCACGCTCACCGGCTCCAGATTTATCAGCAATAAACCAGCCAGC
CGGAAGGGCCGAGCGCAGAAGTGGTCCTGCAACTTTATCCGCCTCCATCCAGTCTATTAATTGTTGCCGG
GAAGCTAGAGTAAGTAGTTCGCCAGTTAATAGTTTGCGCAACGTTGTTGCCATTGCTACAGGCATCGTGG
TGTCACGCTCGTCGTTTGGTATGGCTTCATTCAGCTCCGGTTCCCAACGATCAAGGCGAGTTACATGATC
CCCCATGTTGTGCAAAAAAGCGGTTAGCTCCTTCGGTCCTCCGATCGTTGTCAGAAGTAAGTTGGCCGCA
GTGTTATCACTCATGGTTATGGCAGCACTGCATAATTCTCTTACTGTCATGCCATCCGTAAGATGCTTTT
CTGTGACTGGTGAGTACTCAACCAAGTCATTCTGAGAATAGTGTATGCGGCGACCGAGTTGCTCTTGCCC
GGCGTCAATACGGGATAATACCGCGCCACATAGCAGAACTTTAAAAGTGCTCATCATTGGAAAACGTTCT
TCGGGGCGAAAACTCTCAAGGATCTTACCGCTGTTGAGATCCAGTTCGATGTAACCCACTCGTGCACCCA
ACTGATCTTCAGCATCTTTTACTTTCACCAGCGTTTCTGGGTGAGCAAAAACAGGAAGGCAAAATGCCGC
AAAAAAGGGAATAAGGGCGACACGGAAATGTTGAATACTCATACTCTTCCTTTTTCAATATTATTGAAGC
ATTTATCAGGGTTATTGTCTCATGAGCGGATACATATTTGAATGTATTTAGAAAAATAAACAAATAGGGG
TTCCGCGCACATTTCCCCGAAAAGTGCCACCTGACGTCTAAGAAACCATTATTATCATGACATTAACCTA
TAAAAATAGGCGTATCACGAGGCCCTTTCGTCTTCAC
