>Addgene plasmid #118853 | pQLinkHD_EBFP2 | depositor partial sequence | sequence record 224638 | pQE_F was the primer used to obtain seqence data
NNNNNNTNTCNTGACNTTAACCTATAAAAATAGGCGTATCACGAGGCCCTTTCGTCTTCACCTCGAGCTT
AATTAACAACACCATTTGTCGAGAAATCATAAAAAATTTATTTGCTTTGTGAGCGGATAACAATTATAAT
AGATTCAATTGTGAGCGGATAACAATTTCACACAGAATTCATTAAAGAGGAGAAATTAACTATGAAACAT
CACCATCACCATCACCATGGTGCTGCAGGTACAAGTTTGTACAAAAAAGCAGGCTTCATGGTGAGCAAGG
GCGAGGAGCTGTTCACCGGGGTGGTGCCCATCCTGGTCGAGCTGGACGGCGACGTAAACGGCCACAAGTT
CAGCGTGAGGGGCGAGGGCGAGGGCGATGCCACCAACGGCAAGCTGACCCTGAAGTTCATCTGCACCACC
GGCAAGCTGCCCGTGCCCTGGCCCACCCTCGTGACCACCCTGAGCCACGGCGTGGCAGTGCTTTCGCCCG
CTTACCCCGAACCACATGAAAGCAGCNCGAACTTTCTTTCAAGTCCCCCCATGGCCCCAAAGGGCTANNN
TCCAGGAAANNNCACCCANTTTTTTTTCAAGGGANNAAAGGGGACCCTNAAAAAAACCCCCCCCCCCAAA
GGNNAAAATTNNNGAGGGGGGGAAACCCCNNNAGGGGAAACCCCCCATTNNANNNTTTAAAAGGGGGGGT
TTGNAAATCTCTAAAGGAGAGGGAAGGGGGGAAAAANNNCCGG
