>Addgene plasmid #118853 | pQLinkHD_EBFP2 | depositor partial sequence | sequence record 224639 | pQE_R was the primer used to obtain seqence data
NNNNNNCAGGCTCNGCNNNTNNNCTTACCACTTTGTACAAGAAAGCTGGGTCTTACTTGTACAGCTCGTC
CATGCCGAGAGTGATCCCGGCGGCGGTGCGGAACTCCAGCAGGACCATGTGATCGCGCTTCTCGTTGGGG
TCTTTGCTCAGCACGGACTGGGTGCTCAGGTAGTGGCTGTCGGGCAGCAGCACGGGGCCGTCGCCGATGG
GGGTGTTCTGCTGGTAGTGGTCGGCGAGCTGCACGCTGCCGTCCTCCACGTTGTGGCGGATCTTGAAGTT
CACCTTGATGCCGTTCTTCTGCTTGACGGCCATGATATAGATGTTGTGGCTGTTGAAGTTGTACTCCAGC
TTGTGCCCCAGGATGTTGCCGTCCTCCTTGAAGTCGACGCCCTTCAGCTCGATGCGGTTCACTAGGGTGT
CGCCCTCGAACTTCACCTCGGCGCGGGTCTTGTAGGTGCCGTCGTCCTTGAAGAAGATGGTGCGCTCCTG
GACGTAGCCTTCGGGCATGGCGGACTTGAAGAAGTCGTGCTGCTTCATGTGGTCGGGGTAGCGGGCGAAG
CACTGCACGCCNNGGCTCAGGGGGGGNCANNNAGGGNGGGCCCAGGGCACGGGGCAGCTTGCCNGGGGGG
GCNNAANNAACTTNNNGGGGCAACCTTNNCCNTTGGGGGGNNTNGGNNNNNGNCCC
